Addgene plasmid #127981: pAC1430
Purpose: AMA1 plasmid with Aspergillus optimized Cpf1, pyrG selection marker, and USER cassette (PacI/Nt.BbvCI)
Depositing lab: Uffe Mortensen. Depositing organization: Danmarks Tekniske Universitet. Publication: Cpf1 enables fast and efficient genome editing in Aspergilli. Vanegas KG, Jarczynska ZD, Strucko T, Mortensen UH. Fungal Biol Biotechnol. 2019 May 1;6:6. doi: 10.1186/s40694-019-0069-6. eCollection 2019. PubMed 31061713.
Backbone
  Vector backbone: pAC572
  Backbone size w/o insert (bp): 10239
  Total vector size (bp): 15496
  Vector type: Bacterial Expression, CRISPR ; Fungal Expression
  Selectable markers: pyrG
Growth in bacteria
  Bacterial resistance: Ampicillin, 100 μg/mL
  Growth temperature: 37°C
  Growth strain: DH5alpha
  Copy number: Unknown
Gene/Insert
  Gene/Insert name: Cpf1 (alt name: Lb_Cpf1 ; Cas12a)
  Species: Synthetic; Lachnospiraceae bacterium
  Insert size (bp): 3846
  Mutation: codon optimized for Aspergillus nidulans
  Promoter: Aspergillus nidulans tef1 promoter
  Tag / fusion protein: SV40 NLS (C terminal on insert)
  Cloning method: Unknown
  Sequencing primers: 5′ CTTCTCTGCTCAGCACCTCTACG; 3′ GCTTTACGGGAAGAGCTGAGAT
Resource information
  A portion of this plasmid was derived from a plasmid made by: The cpf1 gene contained in the vector is custom made version that we bought from Thermo Fisher Scientific.
Terms and licenses: Academic/Nonprofit Terms; Industry Terms: Not Available to Industry
Depositor comments: AMA1 sequence contains multiple ambiguous bases that are likely mixed nucleotide populations. AMA1 is a palindrome and thus difficult to sequence. Dep. confirms the mixed population does not affect plasmid function.
How to cite: pAC1430 was a gift from Uffe Mortensen (Addgene plasmid # 127981 ; http://n2t.net/addgene:127981 ; RRID:Addgene_127981)
