[The description below was written by a language model from this plasmid's Addgene catalogue record and pLannotate feature annotations shown in this document.]
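Description:
pAC1430 is an E. coli–Aspergillus shuttle vector of about 15.5 kb, built on the pAC572 backbone, that delivers a Cpf1 (Cas12a) nuclease for CRISPR genome editing in filamentous fungi. In bacteria it is maintained through a high-copy ColE1/pUC-type origin and selected with ampicillin via the β-lactamase gene. In Aspergillus it replicates autonomously through the AMA1 element, a roughly 5 kb palindromic sequence from Aspergillus nidulans that allows extrachromosomal maintenance without genomic integration. Fungal selection relies on pyrG, the orotidine-5'-phosphate decarboxylase marker that complements uridine/uracil auxotrophy. The automated annotation does not name pyrG, but its two adjacent hits to the homologous yeast URA3 protein probably correspond to this gene.

The payload is the Lachnospiraceae bacterium Cpf1 coding sequence (about 3.8 kb), synthesised with codon optimisation for A. nidulans. It carries a C-terminal SV40 nuclear localisation signal and is driven by the constitutive A. nidulans tef1 promoter. The feature table does not annotate the nuclease gene or its promoter, which presumably lie in the unannotated region after the trpC terminator fragment, so their description rests on the catalogue fields. The plasmid also carries a PacI/Nt.BbvCI USER cassette, which allows ligation-free insertion of PCR fragments; the record does not state what is meant to be cloned there, although guide RNA expression units would be the obvious use. Two minimal FRT sites and small fragments of rrnB terminators, KanR and lacZα appear to be backbone remnants. The depositor notes that ambiguous bases in the AMA1 sequence reflect the difficulty of sequencing this palindrome and do not affect function.
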