Features (pLannotate 1.2.2; 15 found; start..end, strand, type, name):
    509..5759    +  rep_origin     AMA1: replication origin from Aspergillus nidulans (Aleksenko and Clutterbuck, 1996)
   6072..6105    -  protein_bind   FRT (minimal): supports FLP-mediated excision but not integration (Turan and Bode, 2011) FLP recombinase from the Saccharomyces cerevisiae 2μ plasmid
   6149..6189    -  terminator     rrnB T1 terminator (fragment): transcription terminator T1 from the E. coli rrnB gene
   6191..6306    -  ncRNA          5S rRNA: Accession: RF00001 - 5S ribosomal RNA
   6337..6361    +  CDS            KanR (fragment): aminoglycoside phosphotransferase; aph(3')-Ia; confers resistance to kanamycin
   6391..6487    +  promoter       AmpR promoter (fragment): bla
   6490..7350    +  CDS            AmpR: β-lactamase; bla; confers resistance to ampicillin, carbenicillin, and related antibiotics
   7472..8060    +  rep_origin     ori: high-copy-number ColE1/pMB1/pBR322/pUC origin of replication
   8285..8302    +  terminator     rrnB T2 terminator (fragment): transcription terminator T2 from the E. coli rrnB gene
   8327..8346    -  CDS            lacZα (fragment): LacZα fragment of β-galactosidase; lacZ fragment
   8816..8849    +  protein_bind   FRT (minimal): supports FLP-mediated excision but not integration (Turan and Bode, 2011) FLP recombinase from the Saccharomyces cerevisiae 2μ plasmid
   9113..9784    -  CDS            URA3 (fragment): PYRF_YEAST - Experimental evidence at protein level: Swiss-Prot protein existence level 1. From Saccharomyces cerevisiae (strain ATCC 204508 / S288c) (Baker's yeast).
   9838..9999    -  CDS            URA3 (fragment): PYRF_YEAST - Experimental evidence at protein level: Swiss-Prot protein existence level 1. From Saccharomyces cerevisiae (strain ATCC 204508 / S288c) (Baker's yeast).
  10396..10416   -  misc_feature   MCS (fragment): pUC18/19 multiple cloning site
  10437..10463   -  terminator     trpC terminator (fragment): trpC; transcription terminator from the Aspergillus nidulans trpC gene (Punt et al., 1987)
>Addgene plasmid #127981 | pAC1430 | addgene full sequence | sequence record 254494 | Addgene NGS Result
CATACGTAGCAAGATAGACCGCAAGAAAATGATGCTCGGAATCCATATTGACTCACGAAAATTTCTTTCT
TTTTGCCCCCCTCATCTGTTGCCTGGGAGGTGAGTCAAATTGCCCCTCACTAAACGCTCCTTTGCTTTTC
CCGAACTTGGCCCGTTCGAGAGCATGATCAGCACAAAGGCTTAACTTGGGCGGTGATTCTGCTGTCTCGG
CTGAGGTCTTAATTAAACCCTCAGCATTAAACCCTCAGCGGAAACAGCTATGACCATGAGATCTTCCCGG
GCCCAGTATATGTTCCGCAGATGACTGGAGCTCTGCCATACGTGCCCTCTCAAGCACCATTTGTTCCATC
TACAGAGACTAGTCACCAACTAGTCTATCAAGACTCACAGGGTACATTGCTGAGACCAACTGACCAGAGG
CAGGGTAGCGGATTGACGGCTCCATCTCCTTCACTTACAAGGTCTATTGAAAGCCCTTTAGCATCACCAA
GCGGAGAATAGATTGTTAAGCTTATTTTTTGTATACTGTTTTGTGATAGCACGAAGTTTTTCCACGGTAT
CTTGTTAAAAATATATATTTGTGGCGGGCTTACCTACATCAAATTAATAAGAGACTAATTATAAACTAAA
CACACAAGCAAGCTACTTTAGGGTAAAAGTTTATAAATGCTTTTGACGTATAAACGTTGCTTGTATTTAT
TATTACAATTAAAGGTGGATAGAAAACCTAGAGACTAGTTAGAAACTAATCTCAGGTTTGCGTTAAACTA
AATCAGAGCCCGAGAGGTTAACAGAACCTAGAAGGGGACTAGATATCCGGGTAGGGAAACNAAAAAAAAA
AAACAAGACAGCCACATATTAGGGAGACTAGTTAGAAGCTAGTTCCAGGACTAGGAAAATAAAAGACAAT
GATACCACAGTCTAGTTGACAACTAGATAGATTCTAGATTGAGGCCAAAGTCTCTGAGATCCAGGTTAGT
TGCAACTAATACTAGTTAGTATCTAGTCTCCTATAACTCTGAAGCTAGAATAACTTACTACTATTATCCT
CACCACTGTTCAGCTGCGCAAACGGAGTGATTGCAAGGTGTTCAGAGACTAGTTATTGACTAGTCAGTGA
CTAGCAATAACTAACAAGGTATTAACCTACCATGTCTGCCATCACCCTGCACTTCCTCGGGCTCAGCAGC
CTTTTCCTCCTCATTTTCATGCTCATTTTCCTTGTTTAAGACTGTGACTAGTCAAAGACTAGTCCAGAAC
CACAAAGGAGAAATGTCTTACCACTTTCTTCATTGCTTGTCTCTTTTGCATTATCCATGTCTGCAACTAG
TTAGAGTCTAGTTAGTGACTAGTCCGACGAGGACTTGCTTGTCTCCGGATTGTTGGAGGAACTCTCCAGG
GCCTCAAGATCCACAACAGAGCCTTCTAGAAGACTGGTCAATAACTAGTTGGTCTTTGTCTGAGTCTGAC
TTACGAGGTTGCATACTCGCTCCCTTTGCCTCGTCAATCGATGAGAAAAAGCGCCAAAACTCGCAATATG
GCTTTGAACCACACGGTGCTGAGACTAGTTAGAATCTAGTCCCAAACTAGCTTGGATAGCTTACCTTTGC
CCTTTGCGTTGCGACAGGTCTTGCAGGGTATGGTTCCTTTCTCACCAGCTGATTTAGCTGCCTTGCTACM
CTCACGGCGGATCTGCATAAAGAGTGGCTAGAGGTTATAAATTAGCACTGATCCTAGGTACGGGGCTGAA
TGTAACTTGCCYTTCCTTTCTCATCGCGCGGCAAGACAGGCTTGCTCAAATTCCTACCAGTCACAGGGGT
ATGCACGGCGTACGGACCACTTGAACTAGTCACAGATTAGTTAGCAACTAGTCTGCATTGAATGGCTGTA
CTTACGGGCCCTCGCCATTGTCCTGATCATTTCCAGCTTCACCCTCGTTGCTGCAAAGTAGTTAGTGACT
AGTCAAGGACTAGTTGAAATGGGAGAAGAAACTCACGAATTCTCGACACCCTTAGTATTGTGGTCCTTGG
ACTTGGTGCTGCTATATATTAGCTAATACACTAGTTAGACTCACAGAAACTTACGCAGCTCGCTTGCGCT
TCTTGGTAGGAGTCGGGGTTGGGAGAACAGTGCCTTCAAACAAGCCTTCATACCATGCTACTTGACTAGT
CAGGGACTAGTCACCAAGTAATCTAGATAGGACTTKCCTTTGGCCTCCATCAGTTCCTTCATAGTGGGAG
GTCCATTGTGCAATGTAAACTCCATGCCGTGGGAGTTCTTGTCCTTCAAGTGCTTGACCAATATGTTTCT
GTTGGCAGAGGGAACCTGTCAACTAGTTAATAACTAGTCAGAAACTAGTATAGCAGTAGACTCACTGTAC
GCTTGAGGCATCCCTTCACTCGGCAGTAGACTTCATATGGATGGATATCAGGCACGCCATTGTCGTCCTG
TGGACTAGTCAGTAACTAGGCTTAAAGCTAGTCGGGTCGGCTTACTATCTTGAAATCCGGCAGCGTAAGC
TCCCCGTCCTTAACTGCCTCGAGATAGTGACAGTACTCTGGGGACTTTCGGAGATCGTTATCGCGAATGC
TCGGCATACTAATCGTTGACTAGTCTTGGACTAGTCCCGAGCAAAAAGGATTGGAGGAGGAGGAGGAAGG
TGAGAGTGAGACAAAGAGCGAAATAAGAGCTTCAAAGGCTATCTCTAAGCAGTATGAAGGTTAAGTATCT
AGTTCTTGACTAGATTTAAAAGAGATTTCGACTAGTTATGTACCTGGAGTTTGGATATAGGAATGTGTTG
TGGTAACGAAATGTAAGGGGGAGGAAAGAAAAAGTCGGTCAAGAGGTAACTCTAAGTCGGCCATTCCTTT
TTGGGAGGCGCTAACCATAAACGGCATGGTCGACTTAGAGTTAGCTCAGGGAATTTAGGGAGTTATCTGC
GACCACTGGACTCTCACCGTTTCCATTGGGGTACTAACATAGCCATCAAATGCCGGCCCGTGTTTAATCT
CCTCGAGATGGCTGGGCTCACATGCGTTCTACTCAAAAACTCTTATACCTAGGCCCTCTCCCAATCGTGT
ATGTTTGGACCTTCCTCTCTCACACTTTGGATAACATCAAGCATACTGCAGATTTTGACCTAGTTAACAA
GGCACATCATGCTATCACTTCCAACACTCTTGCTGAGCGCGTTCTGCCTTGCCTTTCTGGTTCTACGAAG
TATCCAGTCCCGCCTGCAACGCCGCAGAAACGCCAAAAGGTGGGGTTGTCAACCGCCAGCTAGAGCTCCA
TCGGGATTCTTTGGCATTCAGCCGTTCCTCGGTGGTCGCAGATAACTCCCTAAATTCCCTGAGCTAACTC
TAAGTCGACCATGCCGTTTATGGTTAGCGCCTCCCAAAAAGGAATGGCCGACTTAGAGTTACCTCTTGAC
CGACTTTTTCTTTCCTCCCCCTTACATTTCGTTACCACAACACATTCCTATATCCAAACTCCAGGTACAT
AACTAGTCGAAATCTCTTTTAAATCTAGTCAAGAACTAGATACTTAACCTTCATACTGCTTAGAGATAGC
CTTTGAAGCTCTTATTTCGCTCTTTGTCTCACTCTCACCTTCCTCCTCCTCCTCCAATCCTTTTTGCTCG
GGACTAGTCCAAGACTAGTCAACGATTAGTATGCCGAGCATTCGCGATAACGATCTCCGAAAGTCCCCAG
AGTACTGTCACTATCTCGAGGCAGTTAAGGACGGGGAGCTTACGCTGCCGGATTTCAAGATAGTAAGCCG
ACCCGACTAGCTTTAAGCCTAGTTACTGACTAGTCCACAGGACGACAATGGCGTGCCTGATATCCATCMA
TATGAAGTCTACTGCCGAGTGAAGGGATGCCTCAAGCGTACAGTGAGTCTACTGCTATACTAGTTTCTGA
CTAGTTATTAACTAGTTGACAGGTTCCCTCTGCCAACAGAAACATATTGGTCAAGCACTTGAAGGACAAG
AACTCCCACGGCATGGAGTTTACATTGCACAATGGACCTCCCACTATGAAGGAACTGATGGAGGCCAAAG
GMAAGTCCTATCTAGATTACTTGGTGACTAGTCCCTGACTAGTCAAGTAGCATGGTATGAAGGCTTGTTT
GAAGGCACTGTTCTCCCAACCCCGACTCCTACCAAGAAGCGCAAGCGAGCTGCGTAAGTTTCTGTGAGTC
TAACTAGTGTATTAGCTAATATATAGCAGCACCAAGTCCAAGGACCACAATACTAAGGGTGTCGAGAATT
CGTGAGTTTCTTCTCCCATTTCAACTAGTCCTTGACTAGTCACTAACTACTTTGCAGCAACGAGGGTGAA
GCTGGAAATGATCAGGACAATGGCGAGGGCCCGTAAGTACAGCCATTCAATGCAGACTAGTTGCTAACTA
ATCTGTGACTAGTTCAAGTGGTCCGTACGCCGTGCATACCCCTGTGACTGGTAGGAATTTGAGCAAGCCT
GTCTTGCCGCGCGATGAGAAAGGAARGGCAAGTTACATTCAGCCCCGTACCTAGGATCAGTGCTAATTTA
TAACCTCTAGCCACTCTTTATGCAGATCCGCCGTGAGKGTAGCAAGGCAGCTAAATCAGCTGGTGAGAAA
GGAACCATACCCTGCAAGACCTGTCGCAACGCAAAGGGCAAAGGTAAGCTATCCAAGCTAGTTTGGGACT
AGATTCTAACTAGTCTCAGCACCGTGTGGTTCAAAGCCATATTGCGAGTTTTGGCGCTTTTTCTCATCGA
TTGACGAGGCAAAGGGAGCGAGTATGCAACCTCGTAAGTCAGACTCAGACAAAGACCAACTAGTTATTGA
CCAGTCTTCTAGAAGGCTCTGTTGTGGATCTTGAGGCCCTGGAGAGTTCCTCCAACAATCCGGAGACAAG
CAAGTCCTCGTCGGACTAGTCACTAACTAGACTCTAACTAGTTGCAGACATGGATAATGCAAAAGAGACA
AGCAATGAAGAAAGTGGTAAGACATTTCTCCTTTGTGGTTCTGGACTAGTCTTTGACTAGTCACAGTCTT
AAACAAGGAAAATGAGCATGAAAATGAGGAGGAAAAGGCTGCTGAGCCCGAGGAAGTGCAGGGTGATGGC
AGACATGGTAGGTTAATACCTTGTTAGTTATTGCTAGTCACTGACTAGTCAATAACTAGTCTCTGAACAC
CTTGCAATCACTCCGTTTGCGCAGCTGAACAGTGGTGAGGATAATAGTAGTAAGTTATTCTAGCTTCAGA
GTTATAGGAGACTAGATACTAACTAGTATTAGTTGCAACTAACCTGGATCTCAGAGACTTTGGCCTCAAT
CTAGAATCTATCTAGTTGTCAACTAGACTGTGGTATCATTGTCTTTTATTTTCCTAGTCCTGGAACTAGC
TTCTAACTAGTCTCCCTAATATGTGGCTGTCTTGTTTTTTTTTTTTTGTTTCCCTACCCGGATATCTAGT
CCCCTTCTAGGTTCTGTTAACCTCTCGGGCTCTGATTTAGTTTAACGCAAACCTGAGATTAGTTTCTAAC
TAGTCTCTAGGTTTTCTATCCACCTTTAATTGTAATAATAAATACAAGCAACGTTTATACGTCAAAAGCA
TTTATAAACTTTTACCCTAAAGTAGCTTGCTTGTGTGTTTAGTTTATAATTAGTCTCTTATTAATTTGAT
GTAGGTAAGCCCGCCACAAATATATATTTTTAACAAGATACCGTGGAAAAACTTCGTGCTATCACAAAAC
AGTATACAAAAAATAAGCTTAACAATCTATTCTCCGCTTGGTGATGCTAAAGGGCTTTCAATAGACCTTG
TAAGTGAAGGAGATGGAGCCGTCAATCCGCTACCCTGCCTCTGGTCAGTTGGTCTCAGCAATGTACCCTG
TGAGTCTTGATAGACTAGTTGGTGACTAGTCTCTGTAGATGGAACAAATGGTGCTTGAGAGGGCACGTAT
GGCAGAGCTCCAGTCATCTGCGGAACATATACTGGGCCCGGTACGCGTTAAGCTTGGCACTGGCCGTCAG
CTGCTTCGTCGATTAAACCCTCAGCGCGGCCGCATTTAAATCCCCACTTCAGAAGTTCCTATACTTTCTA
GAGAATAGGAACTTCACTATAGAGTCGAATAAGGGCGACACCCCATAATTAGCCCGGGCGAAAGGCCCAG
TCTTTCGACTGAGCCTTTCGTTTTATTTGATGCCTGGCAGTTCCCTACTCTCGCATGGGGAGTCCCCACA
CTACCATCGGCGCTACGGCGTTTCACTTCTGAGTTCGGCATGGGGTCAGGTGGGACCACCGCGCTACTGC
CGCCAGGCAAACAAGGGGTGTTATGAGCCATATTCAGGTATAAATGGGCTCGCGATAATGTTCAGAATTG
GTTAATTGGTTGTAACACTGACCCCTATTTGTTTATTTTTCTAAATACATTCAAATATGTATCCGCTCAT
GAGACAATAACCCTGATAAATGCTTCAATAATATTGAAAAAGGAAGAATATGAGTATTCAACATTTCCGT
GTCGCCCTTATTCCCTTTTTTGCGGCATTTTGCCTTCCTGTTTTTGCTCACCCAGAAACGCTGGTGAAAG
TAAAAGATGCTGAAGATCAGTTGGGTGCACGAGTGGGTTACATCGAACTGGATCTCAACAGCGGTAAGAT
CCTTGAGAGTTTTCGCCCCGAAGAACGTTTTCCAATGATGAGCACTTTTAAAGTTCTGCTATGTGGCGCG
GTATTATCCCGTATTGACGCCGGGCAAGAGCAACTCGGTCGCCGCATACACTATTCTCAGAATGACTTGG
TTGAGTACTCACCAGTCACAGAAAAGCATCTTACGGATGGCATGACAGTAAGAGAATTATGTAGCGCTGC
CATAACCATGAGTGATAACACTGCGGCCAACTTACTTCTGACAACGATCGGAGGACCGAAGGAGCTAACC
GCTTTTTTGCACAACATGGGGGATCATGTAACTCGCCTTGATCGTTGGGAACCGGAGCTGAATGAAGCCA
TACCAAACGACGAGCGTGACACCACGATGCCTGTAGCGATGGCAACAACGTTGCGCAAACTATTAACTGG
CGAACTACTTACTCTAGCTTCCCGGCAACAATTAATAGACTGGATGGAGGCGGATAAAGTTGCAGGACCA
CTTCTGCGCTCGGCCCTTCCGGCTGGCTGGTTTATTGCTGATAAATCCGGAGCCGGTGAGCGTGGTTCTC
GCGGTATCATCGCAGCGCTGGGGCCAGATGGTAAGCCCTCCCGTATCGTAGTTATCTACACGACGGGGAG
TCAGGCAACTATGGATGAACGAAATAGACAGATCGCTGAGATAGGTGCCTCACTGATTAAGCATTGGTAA
GCAGAGCATTACGCTGACTTGACGGGACGGCGCAAGCTCATGACCAAAATCCCTTAACGTGAGTTACGCG
CGCGTCGTTCCACTGAGCGTCAGACCCCGTAGAAAAGATCAAAGGATCTTCTTGAGATCCTTTTTTTCTG
CGCGTAATCTGCTGCTTGCAAACAAAAAAACCACCGCTACCAGCGGTGGTTTGTTTGCCGGATCAAGAGC
TACCAACTCTTTTTCCGAAGGTAACTGGCTTCAGCAGAGCGCAGATACCAAATACTGTTCTTCTAGTGTA
GCCGTAGTTAGCCCACCACTTCAAGAACTCTGTAGCACCGCCTACATACCTCGCTCTGCTAATCCTGTTA
CCAGTGGCTGCTGCCAGTGGCGATAAGTCGTGTCTTACCGGGTTGGACTCAAGACGATAGTTACCGGATA
AGGCGCAGCGGTCGGGCTGAACGGGGGGTTCGTGCACACAGCCCAGCTTGGAGCGAACGACCTACACCGA
ACTGAGATACCTACAGCGTGAGCTATGAGAAAGCGCCACGCTTCCCGAAGGGAGAAAGGCGGACAGGTAT
CCGGTAAGCGGCAGGGTCGGAACAGGAGAGCGCACGAGGGAGCTTCCAGGGGGAAACGCCTGGTATCTTT
ATAGTCCTGTCGGGTTTCGCCACCTCTGACTTGAGCGTCGATTTTTGTGATGCTCGTCAGGGGGGCGGAG
CCTATGGAAAAACGCCAGCAACGCGGCCTTTTTACGGTTCCTGGCCTTTTGCTGGCCTTTTGCTCACATG
TTCTTTCCTGCGTTATCCCCTGATTCTGTGGATAACCGTATTACCGCCTTTGAGTGAGCTGATACCGCTC
GCCGCAGCCGAACGACCGAGCGCAGCGAGTCAGTGAGCGAGGAAGCGGAAGGCGAGAGTAGGGAACTGCC
AGGCATCAAACTAAGCAGAAGGCCCCTGACGGATGGCCTTTTTGCGTTTCTACAAACTCTTTCTGTGTTG
TAAAACGACGGCCAGTCTTAAGCTCGGGCCCCCTGGGCGGTTCTGATAACGAGTAATCGTTAATCCGCAA
ATAACGTAAAAACCCGCTTCGGCGGGTTTTTTTATGGGGGGAGTTTAGGGAAAGAGCATTTGTCAGAATA
TTTAAGGGCGCCTGTCACTTTGCTTGATATATGAGAATTATTTAACCTTATAAATGAGAAAAAAGCAACG
CACTTTAAATAAGATACGTTGCTTTTTCGATTGATGAACACCTATAATTAAACTATTCATCTATTATTTA
TGATTTTTTGTATATACAATATTTCTAGTTTGTTAAAGAGAATTAAGAAAATAAATCTCGAAAATAATAA
AGGGAAAATCAGTTTTTGATATCAAAATTATACATGTCAACGATAATACAAAATATAATACAAACTATAA
GATGTTATCAGTATTTATTATGCATTTAGAATAAATTTTGTGTCGCCCTTATTCGACTCACTATAGAAGT
TCCTATTCTCTAGAAAGTATAGGAACTTCACTTCATTTTATTTAAATTTGCGGCCGCGCTGAGGTCTTAA
TGCGGTAGTGGGGATGCCTCAATTGTGCTAGCTGCGGCCGCCTTGCTAGATGACTGGTAGGAATCTAACA
AAGGGAAAACCTTGACGATTGGGGGCGGAAAACATGGCATTACAGGGGCCAATACGGACGAGCTCATCGT
TTAATGACAGGCACAATGTATGCAGCCTTCCTCCACAACACTCGTACTGGCACTACACTTTTGCTCCAAG
AGGAAATCATGACTTGCCGCATACTCTGGCCATATAAGCTTCCCAGCCTTCTTTCTGGTACCGCTGTGCA
GCTTCAACCGGGTCGGGAGCAGCGTAGATGCCTCGACCGGCGATGATAAAGTCGGCACCGCGTCCAATAG
CCGATGCAGGAGTCTGGTATTGCTGTCCAAGCTTATCTCCTTTGGAAGAGAGGTTCACACCCGTCGTGAA
GACCACGAAATCTTCATCCTCCGAGGCTGAAGACACATCCGACTGCACTTCCGTCAGGGCCCGCGTCGAC
ACGAAACCCATAACGAAGTTCTTGTATTTGCGAGCGTAGTCAACCGATGCCTTGGTATACTCGCCCGTAG
CCAGCGATCCTTTGGGGGTCATCTCTGCCAGGACCAACAGTCCTCTCTCAGGACCATAGGGGAAGTCTTG
CGCAGATGCGGTCTGGGCCAGAGCCTCGACGATGCCCTCGCCAGGGAGAACGCTGCAGTTGATAATGTGG
GCCCATTCGGAGATCCTCAGAGCACCGCCGTGGTATTGCTTCTGGACGGTATTGCCGATGTCGATGAATT
TGCGGTCCTCGAAGATCAAAAAGTTGTACTTTTGAGCCAGCACATTCAGGCCATTGATAGTGTCGACGCT
GAAATCGGTGAGGATGTCGATGTGTGTCTTGATGACGGCGATGTAGGGACCGAGACCTGTATCATCAAAA
GTTGATTAGTCCATTGCTAGACGGCATATGTATTGGATCCAACAGCTTCCGTACGGTCAGCGAGGTCCAG
GAGTTCTCGGGTTGTCGTCACATCAGCAGAGACGGTAACGTTTGTCTTCTTTGCTTCGGCAATCTCAAAA
AGTCTCTTTGCCAGAGGATTGGGGTGCTTGCTGGCTCGAGCACCGTAAGTCAATTGCGACTTGGACGACA
TCGTGGGAATGGAGGGTTATATGCGGGGTATGACGGTGATTGATGAGTTGAAGTAGCCGAGCAATGAGGT
ATATTATCCAATTGAGGGTGACCCAACCAAATCAATTGCTTGAGAATCAAATCTCAAATATTCTAAAATA
GAAGCCGCCGGGGACTAAATTTAAAGTCGTACTCTATCTCGATCTTTTCCGCGTGTAAAAATTGCGTGCC
AATCTGGATGGAGACAGGCCACATCGGTGCTGTATTCCTCCGCCTCCGACTGTGGGGTCAACCACAATTA
AACTACTCTGTAGTCAGGTACAGCTAGAATGGGGTAGACAGGCAGAACTGTAGAAGATAAAACATTGGTC
AATCACTGGTAACTCCACGTCTAGAGGATCCCCGGCCGGGTACCGAGCTCGAATTCGTAATCATGTCATA
TTACCTAGTGGGCGCTTACACAGTACACGAGGAGCTGAGGTCTTAATGTATTGGGATGAATTTTGTATGC
ACGCGCTGCGGGCGCAATTTTTTGAAATTTTCCATTTTTAATGTCTTGAATCGCGCATTGGATCCTGCCC
TCTTGCTCAATCAAATCTCGCTTTGTTTTACGCGCTTTTGGTGGCATGATGGTTGTTGAAAGTTGAGGTT
GATAAACGCGTTGGGGTGGACGAGAAAACTACCTTCCGCCCGGGACGCACCTACCGCCCGGGATTTACGT
TATGACTTTCGCGCAGAACTCTGTCCAGGTCATGTAATATCACGTGATAAGCAAGGTACACGCAAAACGA
GGTACATTTACGAATAGTTTCAACATTGGCTTTACGGGAAGAGCTGAGATTAATAATGAACAGCGGATTT
GAAGTTCAGGAATCATAATCCATTGTAGAATCAACTACATAACAAGTCTAATTCCATTTCTTTCATTCGT
AAAGGCTTTTTTAAGGAAGTCATAACGGCATAAATCGAATGTCCGCAGTAGACTTTCAGACCTTGCGCTT
CTTCTTGGGAGGGGCATAATCCGGGACGTCGTACGGATAGGCGTAGTCAGGCACGTCGTAAGGGTAAGCG
TAATCGGGGACATCGTAGGGGTACGAGCCTTTCTTCTTCTTTGCCTGGCCAGCCTTCTTGGTGGCGGCAG
GGCGCTTGTGCTTGACGGAGGTCTGGGCGTACTCGAGCCACTCTTTGTTGGAAATGGCGATCTTGACCTT
ATCGAGCTTCTCGTCCTCAGCTTTCTTGAACTGGCCGATGGCCCAGAGGACCTTGCGGGCGATATTGTAG
GCGCCGTTGGCGTCGGCGTTCTTGGGCAAGATGGCGTTCTCTTGAGCCTCGTAGTTCCGGGAATCGTAGA
AGATACCATCCGAGTTCTTGACAGGGGAGATGAGGAAATCGACATCGGTCCGGCCGGTGATGGAGTTGCG
CATCTGGAGCATCAGGGACATGAGGGCCATGAAGGAGGAGTAGAAGGCCTTATCGGACTGCTCGCAGAGC
AGAGCGCGGATGTCGCCCTGCTGGTAGTTGATGCCGTACTTGTTGAACAGTTCTTTGTAGGCGGAGGTGA
GGCAGACTTCTTCCCAATCGAAAACGTTGTTCTTCTTAGGATTGCGGAAGATGCGGATGCGGTTGCCGTA
GGAGTAGAGCTTCCACTTCTTAATGTAATCGGCGTCGGTGCGGCTGAAGTTCTTATAATCCAGGGCGAAC
TCGAAGAGATCTTCCTCGGGGACGTACATGATGCGATCGAAGCTGGAGATGAACTTCTTGGAATCGGCAA
TGGAGGTGTACTTGGTCTTGAGCAGGTTCACGAAGCCGGTCGAGGGATCGATCTTGGAGGTGAGCCAGGC
GGGGATGTAGAAGATGAAACCGTTCTGGGTGCTCATGGACTTGAACGACTCGAACTTGTTAGTGATCTGG
TAGCCCTTGAGGGCTCCGCCGGTGGCGCAGGGGTTCGACTTCTTGTCGACCATGTAGTTGAGCTTGTCGA
TGAGCATCTTCTCGAACTTTTGGTAGACCTGCTTCTCAACCTTGACGCGGCTGTTCTTGAAGCCGGAGTT
CAGATCCTCGAGAGCGATCACGGCATCATACTTCTCGACCAGCTCGCAGATCTTGTGGACGACCTGCGAG
ATGTAGCCGGCCTTCAACTCTTTGATGTTCTCGATGGAGGTCCAGTTCTGGCGGGCCTCGAAGCGCTCTT
TTTCTTTCTTATCGAGGAGGCTGTGGTAGTCGGTCTTGATGCGGATACCGTTGAAGTTGTTGATGATTTC
GTTCAGGGAGTACTGCTCGACGATGTTACCCTTGCCATCGACGACGACGATGTAGAGGAGGTTGCGCTCG
CCGCGATCGATACCGATGACGTAGGGGTTGTCATCGTGCTTCAGGAGGACGCGGACCTCGGTATTGATCT
TGAAGATGTTCTTAGGGCACTTGTTGATGGCGATAGGGATGTGCAGCTCGTACTGATCCTCGCTGAAGCG
CTTGTCCTTGTAGACGTCGTAGGACAAGGTGGTAGTTTTCTTGGGGTTATCAGGATTCTTGTTGGCGATC
GGGGAGTTAGCAGGATGGACGACCAACTCTTCTTTCTTCAGGCTAGCACGGCGCATGAACAGCTCGGCAC
CGCCGGAGAGGCGGATCTGGCCGTGGTTGTTCTCGTCGAACAGCAGCTTGAAGTACATGGTGTGGAGGTT
AGGGGTGCCGTGGGACTTATCGGAGAAATCCTTGTTGTAGATTTGGAACATGTAGAGCTTGCCCTCTTCG
ACGAGCTTATCGACCTCTTTCTTGGAGGCGGACTCGAAGGACACCTTGTAACCCTGTTCCTCGACCTCAC
GGTAGAAGCCAGCGATATCCTTATACTTCTCAGTCTCGGAGAAGTTGAAATCGTAGGCGTTGGACCACTT
GGGGTAGCGCGAGATGGAATCCTTGAAGAAATCGATGAGCTTGTGGCAATCGTTGAGGTTGAACATATCG
CCCTTTTTGAAGGTGCCGTTCTTATAGATCTTCTGGATATCCTCGGAGGGGTTGTAGTAGGCCATCCATT
TCTTGCTGAAGAACACCTTGGGCAGCATCTTGTTAGGACCGGGGAGCAGCTTGTAGTTGATCTTTTCGTA
GTTGCCGTTGACATCGTCCTTATCGATCTTTTGGAGGCACTTGGCGTATTTCTTATCCATGATGGCGAGG
TAGTACTTGCTGCCGTAGCGGAGGATGGTGGCGCGGTAATCGGTTTCTTTGTCTTTGTCCCAGCCGCCCA
TGAACTGAGGATTCTGGAAGTACAACTTGAACTTATCCTTGGAGTAAGGCTTCTGGGTGACGTAGTTGCG
GATAGCATCGTAGATGTGATCGACCTTGAGGAGGATATCGTAGGCCAGGACGAAATCACCGTAGAAGCTC
TCGTCGCGGTTAGTCTCTTTGCCCTCACCGAAGAAAGCCTTGATGTAGTTCTCGAACGACTTCACGGAAT
CGAGCAGATCCTTCATGATAGCGACGACGGCGTCGTTCTTCTTCAGGGACTTTTCGAGGACGAAGTCGGC
ATCGAACAGCTTCTCAGAGGAGCCGTAGACCTTGTAGATCTCGTCCACCTTCTGGATGATGATCTCTTTC
AGCTTCTCGACGACGGAGAGATCGGCATCGGCGTACTCTTGGAGCTGCTCGAGGCTGAAGGAGCCGATCT
TCTTGAAGGACTTGCGGCGATCATCCTCGTACTTCTCGGTAACGACGGCCTTCTTCTTGAGGTGGATGTC
ATCGTACTCGGCGTTCCACTTATCGCGGATGACGTTCCACTCGCCGAAGATGTCCTTGGAGATGGTGGAG
ATAGCAGGGCCGTTCTTGACGAAGATGCCGGCGGAGGAGTACTCATCGAAGTTCTTGAAAAGCTTCTCCA
ACTTCTTGATGCTGGAGAAGATCTCGGAGTTCTTGTTGAGGGTGTTGCGAAAGACCTCGAGGACTTCCTC
ATCGGAGGTGTAACCCTCGCCGTAGAAGGACAGGGACTCGCGATCGGAGAGGACCTGCTTGTAGAGGGGC
TTGAACTTGGGGAGCTTCTGCTTGGTCTTTTGATTGTAGAGGTTGATGTACTCGTTGAGGCCCTTGATCT
TCTCGCCGGACTCGGTGACGAAGCCGCCGATGATGGCGTTGTAGACATCGATGCCCTCTTGGGTGAGCAC
GAAGTTGAAGAACTCGCCCTCGAAGAAATCCTCGACATCGTAATCGGAGTTGAGGATCTTTTCTTTGATC
TCTTGGACCTCGTGCTTGTCGAAGATGGCATCGACCTTCTCGAAGATATCCATGTTGCTGATGTAGCGGG
TCAAGTTCTCGTTGATGCAGCGGAAGGCGATAGAGGTGGACTTGGCTTCCTCGGAGAACATGTTTTCGCG
GTTATCGAAGAAACCGGTGAAGGCGGTAGTGAAGCCGTTGAAGGAGTTGACGAGGGCGATCTCATCCTTA
TCATCGAGGAACTCAGGCAGGATGGTTTCGATGATATCCTTCTTGAACAGGGACTTGTAGCCCTCGTTGC
CCTTGAAGGCCTTGGCGATCTCTTTGCGGAGGTTGATCTCGAGGTTTTCCAGCTCTTTGTTCTCTTTCTC
GGTGCGGGTTTTCTTGCGGAACAGGGAGATGTAGTTGTTGAGGTTCTTGAGCTTGATGGAGTGGAGGACA
TCGTTGATGAAGGAGAGGTAGTAGCGATCGAGGAGCTTCTTGACGCCCTTGTAATCCTCGGCGCGCTTCT
CATCCTCGACGAGGAGGCGCTTGTTATCGATATTCTCTTGGGTCTTGCCGACGGGGATAGCCTTGAAGCG
GAGGGTCTTGCTGAGGGAGTAGCAGTTGGTGAACTTCTCGAGCTTGGACATACGAAGTCTGTGTTATGTT
TTGTGGAATATAAAAGGGAGAAGTGCTCAGATACTACGGCTAGTAATGCGTAGAGGTGCTGAGCAGAGAA
GTTAGCAGGAGATGGATGAAAGAAGGATGGAGGAGAGAAGCGAGGGAAGGGAAGATATACGTACTGAAGC
GGACAAGGAGAGGAAGGGAAAGAAAATTTTGTGGGAGGGGGAGGGGAAATCCTTTTATGGAGGGGCAAGC
GAGGACGACGACTAAGCGGGCGGGCTCAAACCCTTGGCTGGTAGATATCTGTCATTGGATATGGAGGGGT
AACCCGCCCCACTCCCGATGCAAATTCTTCTCCTAGACTCCCACCTTGGGCGTCGAGCCTTTACAACACC
TTCCGGAACGGCAGCCCAGCGCGACTCTTTCCTTGGTTCTGCTCCACCCCATCTCGTTTTCATGGCTTAG
GGGCAGAAATTTTTTTTTGTTTAGCTTTTCTTTACTTGCTATCGCCTCTACGGTGGATTCTCGGATCGAA
AAAGCTGGGCATCAACGCGTTGATGGTCGCATGGCGGCTTTTATCACTCTGTACTTTGCAGCGGACAACC
CCGCGGCTGTACGAGTTTGCCGCCTTTTAATTTGTCTGCGACCAGCCTGCGATGGAGCGAGCGAGTGGCG
TTGCTTGATCCACAGCGTCAAGATCAA
